>Addgene plasmid #242987 | AiP1752 - pAAV-AiE2301m-minBG-SYFP2-WPRE3-BGHpA | addgene full sequence | sequence record 485881 | Addgene NGS Result
CCTGCAGGCAGCTGCGCGCTCGCTCGCTCACTGAGGCCGCCCGGGCGTCGGGCGACCTTTGGTCGCCCGG
CCTCAGTGAGCGAGCGAGCGCGCAGAGAGGGAGTGGCCAACTCCATCACTAGGGGTTCCTGCGGCCGCAC
GCGTTGTAAGAGTAATAATCGAGAGAGAAAATAGTATCTCTTTCAACTTTAACTTATCAATAAAAAAAAT
TCTATGTTTTTTCAGTTAGAAACACAAACTTATTTTCAAAAGCAACACTATAAACCATGCTGGCAACAGC
TAGCACACTCAGAAGAGCCAAAGGTCTTATTATCCTTCCTATGCAAGGCCAATTTTAATGAAATATACTT
GGCAGTGTATTTCTCTTTTTAAAGACAAGCAATAGTTTGAACCCCTTAGATAATGGCAATGACCAAGTCA
GGTGTGCAGTATGCCCAGGACAGACTTTATTAGAGTTCTGTTATAAACACACAGTCTCTTGACACTAAAG
ATGTAGTTCTTGCAGATAAGGCTGGGAGGCAGGAAATGAATCTCCTCCCAAATGCTGCTTCTTATCTTTA
AAGTAACCTCAAATTATTACTAAACTAATAAAGTAATTTTGTTTCAGAAAGTGATCTGATCTATTTTATT
TTGAGCTCTCGATAAGTCGAAGAGTGAGATGTCGGAGCTCGGGCTGGGCATAAAAGTCAGGGCAGAGCCA
TCTATTGCTTACATTTGCTTCTGGGATCCAGATCTTTCGAAGCTAGCGCTACCGGTCGCCACCATGGTGA
GCAAGGGCGAGGAGCTGTTCACCGGGGTGGTGCCCATCCTGGTCGAGCTGGACGGCGACGTAAACGGCCA
CAAGTTCAGCGTGTCCGGCGAGGGCGAGGGCGATGCCACCTACGGCAAGCTGACCCTGAAGCTGATCTGC
ACCACCGGCAAGCTGCCCGTGCCCTGGCCCACCCTCGTGACCACCCTGGGCTACGGCGTGCAGTGCTTCG
CCCGCTACCCCGACCACATGAAGCAGCACGACTTCTTCAAGTCCGCCATGCCCGAAGGCTACGTCCAGGA
GCGCACCATCTTCTTCAAGGACGACGGCAACTACAAGACCCGCGCCGAGGTGAAGTTCGAGGGCGACACC
CTGGTGAACCGCATCGAGCTGAAGGGCATCGACTTCAAGGAGGACGGCAACATCCTGGGGCACAAGCTGG
AGTACAACTACAACAGCCACAACGTCTATATCACCGCCGACAAGCAGAAGAACGGCATCAAGGCCAACTT
CAAGATCCGCCACAACATCGAGGACGGCGGCGTGCAGCTCGCCGACCACTACCAGCAGAACACCCCCATC
GGCGACGGCCCCGTGCTGCTGCCCGACAACCACTACCTGAGCTACCAGTCCAAGCTGAGCAAAGACCCCA
ACGAGAAGCGCGATCACATGGTCCTGCTGGAGTTCGTGACCGCCGCCGGGATCACTCTCGGCATGGACGA
GCTGTACAAGTAAGTCGACGGCGCGCCGCGGCCGCGAATTCGATATCATAATCAACCTCTGGATTACAAA
ATTTGTGAAAGATTGACTGGTATTCTTAACTATGTTGCTCCTTTTACGCTATGTGGATACGCTGCTTTAA
TGCCTTTGTATCATGCTATTGCTTCCCGTATGGCTTTCATTTTCTCCTCCTTGTATAAATCCTGGTTAGT
TCTTGCCACGGCGGAACTCATCGCCGCCTGCCTTGCCCGCTGCTGGACAGGGGCTCGGCTGTTGGGCACT
GACAATTCCGTGGCTCGAGAGATCTTCGACTGTGCCTTCTAGTTGCCAGCCATCTGTTGTTTGCCCCTCC
CCCGTGCCTTCCTTGACCCTGGAAGGTGCCACTCCCACTGTCCTTTCCTAATAAAATGAGGAAATTGCAT
CGCATTGTCTGAGTAGGTGTCATTCTATTCTGGGGGGTGGGGTGGGGCAGGACAGCAAGGGGGAGGATTG
GGAAGACAATAGCAGGCATGAGATCTCACGTGCGGACCGAGCGGCCGCAGGAACCCCTAGTGATGGAGTT
GGCCACTCCCTCTCTGCGCGCTCGCTCGCTCACTGAGGCCGGGCGACCAAAGGTCGCCCGACGCCCGGGC
TTTGCCCGGGCGGCCTCAGTGAGCGAGCGAGCGCGCAGCTGCCTGCAGGGGCGCCTGATGCGGTATTTTC
TCCTTACGCATCTGTGCGGTATTTCACACCGCATA
[95 nt withheld, positions 2206-2300]
T
[46 nt withheld, positions 2302-2347]
C
[141 nt withheld, positions 2349-2489]
CCTTTGACGTTGGAGTCCACGTTCTTT
[37 nt withheld, positions 2517-2553]
ACTCTATCTCGGGCTATTCTTTTGATTTATAAGGGATTTTGCCGATTTCGGTCTATTGGTTAAAAAATGA
GCTGATTTAACAAAAATTTAACGCGAATTTTAACAAAATATTAACGTTTACAATTTTATGGTGCACTCTC
AGTACAATCTGCTCTGATGCCGCATAGTTAAGCCAGCCCCGACACCCGCCAACACCCGCTGACGCGCCCT
GACGGGCTTGTCTGCTCCCGGCATCCGCTTACAGACAAGCTGTGACCGTCTCCGGGAGCTGCATGTGTCA
GAGGTTTTCACCGTCATCACCGAAACGCGCGAGACGAAAGGGCCTCGTGATACGCCTATTTTTATAGGTT
AATGTCATGATAATAATGGTTTCTTAGACGTCAGGTGGCACTTTTCGGGGAAATGTGCGCGGAACCCCTA
TTTGTTTATTTTTCTAAATACATTCAAATATGTATCCGCTCATGAGACAATAACCCTGATAAATGCTTCA
ATAATATTGAAAAAGGAAGAGTATGAGTATTCAACATTTCCGTGTCGCCCTTATTCCCTTTTTTGCGGCA
TTTTGCCTTCCTGTTTTTGCTCACCCAGAAACGCTGGTGAAAGTAAAAGATGCTGAAGATCAGTTGGGTG
CACGAGTGGGTTACATCGAACTGGATCTCAACAGCGGTAAGATCCTTGAGAGTTTTCGCCCCGAAGAACG
TTTTCCAATGATGAGCACTTTTAAAGTTCTGCTATGTGGCGCGGTATTATCCCGTATTGACGCCGGGCAA
GAGCAACTCGGTCGCCGCATACACTATTCTCAGAATGACTTGGTTGAGTACTCACCAGTCACAGAAAAGC
ATCTTACGGATGGCATGACAGTAAGAGAATTATGCAGTGCTGCCATAACCATGAGTGATAACACTGCGGC
CAACTTACTTCTGACAACGATCGGAGGACCGAAGGAGCTAACCGCTTTTTTGCACAACATGGGGGATCAT
GTAACTCGCCTTGATCGTTGGGAACCGGAGCTGAATGAAGCCATACCAAACGACGAGCGTGACACCACGA
TGCCTGTAGCAATGGCAACAACGTTGCGCAAACTATTAACTGGCGAACTACTTACTCTAGCTTCCCGGCA
ACAATTAATAGACTGGATGGAGGCGGATAAAGTTGCAGGACCACTTCTGCGCTCGGCCCTTCCGGCTGGC
TGGTTTATTGCTGATAAATCTGGAGCCGGTGAGCGTGGGTCTCGCGGTATCATTGCAGCACTGGGGCCAG
ATGGTAAGCCCTCCCGTATCGTAGTTATCTACACGACGGGGAGTCAGGCAACTATGGATGAACGAAATAG
ACAGATCGCTGAGATAGGTGCCTCACTGATTAAGCATTGGTAACTGTCAGACCAAGTTTACTCATATATA
CTTTAGATTGATTTAAAACTTCATTTTTAATTTAAAAGGATCTAGGTGAAGATCCTTTTTGATAATCTCA
TGACCAAAATCCCTTAACGTGAGTTTTCGTTCCACTGAGCGTCAGACCCCGTAGAAAAGATCAAAGGATC
TTCTTGAGATCCTTTTTTTCTGCGCGTAATCTGCTGCTTGCAAACAAAAAAACCACCGCTACCAGCGGTG
GTTTGTTTGCCGGATCAAGAGCTACCAACTCTTTTTCCGAAGGTAACTGGCTTCAGCAGAGCGCAGATAC
CAAATACTGTTCTTCTAGTGTAGCCGTAGTTAGGCCACCACTTCAAGAACTCTGTAGCACCGCCTACATA
CCTCGCTCTGCTAATCCTGTTACCAGTGGCTGCTGCCAGTGGCGATAAGTCGTGTCTTACCGGGTTGGAC
TCAAGACGATAGTTACCGGATAAGGCGCAGCGGTCGGGCTGAACGGGGGGTTCGTGCACACAGCCCAGCT
TGGAGCGAACGACCTACACCGAACTGAGATACCTACAGCGTGAGCTATGAGAAAGCGCCACGCTTCCCGA
AGGGAGAAAGGCGGACAGGTATCCGGTAAGCGGCAGGGTCGGAACAGGAGAGCGCACGAGGGAGCTTCCA
GGGGGAAACGCCTGGTATCTTTATAGTCCTGTCGGGTTTCGCCACCTCTGACTTGAGCGTCGATTTTTGT
GATGCTCGTCAGGGGGGCGGAGCCTATGGAAAAACGCCAGCAACGCGGCCTTTTTACGGTTCCTGGCCTT
TTGCTGGCCTTTTGCTCACATGT
Features (pLannotate 1.2.2; 14 found; start..end, strand, type, name):
     12..39      +  repeat_region  AAV2 ITR (fragment): inverted terminal repeat of adeno-associated virus serotype 2 inverted
     68..95      +  repeat_region  AAV2 ITR (fragment): inverted terminal repeat of adeno-associated virus serotype 2 inverted
    764..1480    +  CDS            SYFP2: SYFP2 is a basic (constitutively fluorescent) yellow fluorescent protein published in 2006, derived from Aequorea victoria. It is reported to be a very rapidly-maturing monomer with moderate acid sensitivity.
   1520..1677    +  misc_feature   WPRE (fragment): woodchuck hepatitis virus posttranscriptional regulatory element
   1683..1763    +  misc_feature   WPRE (fragment): woodchuck hepatitis virus posttranscriptional regulatory element
   1780..1891    +  polyA_signal   bGH poly(A) signal: bovine growth hormone polyadenylation signal
   2009..2149    +  repeat_region  AAV2 ITR: inverted terminal repeat of adeno-associated virus serotype 2 inverted
   2154..2205    -  misc_feature   bom (fragment): basis of mobility region from pBR322
   2224..2679    +  rep_origin     f1 ori (sequence partly withheld): f1 bacteriophage origin of replication; arrow indicates direction of (+) strand synthesis
   2680..2729    -  misc_feature   bom (fragment): basis of mobility region from pBR322
   2831..2866    -  CDS            rop (fragment): Rop protein, which maintains plasmids at low copy number; rop
   2961..3065    +  promoter       AmpR promoter: bla
   3066..3926    +  CDS            AmpR: β-lactamase; bla; confers resistance to ampicillin, carbenicillin, and related antibiotics
   4097..4685    +  rep_origin     ori: high-copy-number ColE1/pMB1/pBR322/pUC origin of replication
