[The description below was written by a language model from this plasmid's Addgene catalogue record and pLannotate feature annotations shown in this document.]
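Description:
AiP1752 - pAAV-AiE2301m-minBG-SYFP2-WPRE3-BGHpA is an AAV transfer plasmid built on a pAAV2 backbone, intended for packaging a reporter genome into recombinant adeno-associated virus for delivery to brain tissue. It is maintained in bacteria as a high-copy plasmid through a ColE1/pUC-type origin and selected with ampicillin via the β-lactamase gene and its native promoter. The backbone also carries an f1 phage origin and short remnants of pBR322 bom and rop sequences. The 4,746 nt sequence record shows one complete AAV2 inverted terminal repeat downstream of the cassette. The upstream repeat is annotated only as two short fragments, a pattern often seen when these repeats are read by sequencing or matched by automated annotation. The ITRs delimit the DNA that is replicated and encapsidated when rep, cap and helper functions are supplied in trans.

Between the ITRs lies a single expression cassette. According to the construct name and stated purpose, the AiE2301m enhancer is paired with a minimal beta-globin promoter (minBG). The minimal promoter has little activity alone, so transcription depends on the enhancer and is meant to be restricted to particular brain cell populations; the record does not say which ones. Neither the enhancer nor the minimal promoter was picked up by the feature annotation, though an unannotated stretch upstream of the coding sequence is where they would be expected. The payload is SYFP2, a rapidly maturing monomeric yellow fluorescent protein derived from Aequorea victoria. It is followed by WPRE3, a shortened woodchuck hepatitis virus posttranscriptional element (annotated as two WPRE fragments) that boosts transcript expression while saving packaging space, and by the bovine growth hormone polyadenylation signal. The construct serves as an enhancer-driven fluorescent reporter for labelling and evaluating targeted cell types after AAV delivery.
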