Addgene plasmid #242987: AiP1752 - pAAV-AiE2301m-minBG-SYFP2-WPRE3-BGHpA
Purpose: AiE2301m is an enhancer sequence designed to drive AAV-mediated transgene expression in specific populations of brain cells.
Depositing lab: Allen Institute for Brain Science & Bosiljka Tasic. Depositing organization: Allen Institute.
Backbone
  Vector backbone: pAAV2
  Vector type: AAV
Growth in bacteria
  Bacterial resistance: Ampicillin, 100 μg/mL
  Growth temperature: 37°C
  Growth strain: NEB Stable
  Copy number: High Copy
Gene/Insert
  Gene/Insert name: SYFP2
  Species: Synthetic
  Cloning method: Gibson Cloning
Terms and licenses: Academic/Nonprofit Terms; Industry Terms: Not Available to Industry
How to cite: AiP1752 - pAAV-AiE2301m-minBG-SYFP2-WPRE3-BGHpA was a gift from Allen Institute for Brain Science & Bosiljka Tasic (Addgene plasmid # 242987 ; http://n2t.net/addgene:242987 ; RRID:Addgene_242987)
